>Addgene plasmid #112073 | pORFE0005 | depositor full sequence | sequence record 210903 | Full Sequence
GTGGCTCTTCAGTGGACGAAAGGGCCTCGTGATACGCCTATTTTTATAGGTTAATGTCATGATAATAATG
GTTTCTTAGACGTCAGGTGGCACTTTTCGGGGAAATGTGCGCGGAACCCCTATTTGTTTATTTTTCTAAA
TACATTCAAATATGTATCCGCTCATGAGACAATAACCCTGATAAATGCTTCAATAATATTGAAAAAGGAA
GAGTATGCGCTCACGCAACTGGTCCAGAACCTTGACCGAACGCAGCGGTGGTAACGGCGCAGTGGCGGTT
TTCATGGCTTGTTATGACTGTTTTTTTGGGGTACAGTCTATGCCTCGGGCATCCAAGCAGCAAGCGCGTT
ACGCCGTGGGTCGATGTTTGATGTTATGGAGCAGCAACGATGTTACGCAGCAGGGCAGTCGCCCTAAAAC
AAAGTTAAACATCATGAGGGAAGCGGTGATCGCCGAAGTATCGACTCAACTATCAGAGGTAGTTGGCGTC
ATCGAGCGCCATCTCGAACCGACGTTGCTGGCCGTACATTTGTACGGCTCCGCAGTGGATGGCGGCCTGA
AGCCACACAGCGATATTGATTTGCTGGTTACGGTGACCGTAAGGCTTGATGAAACAACGCGGCGAGCTTT
GATCAACGACCTTTTGGAAACTTCGGCTTCCCCTGGAGAGAGCGAGATTCTCCGCGCTGTAGAAGTCACC
ATTGTTGTGCACGACGACATCATTCCGTGGCGTTATCCAGCTAAGCGCGAACTGCAATTTGGAGAATGGC
AGCGCAATGACATTCTTGCAGGTATCTTCGAGCCAGCCACGATCGACATTGATCTGGCTATCTTGCTGAC
AAAAGCAAGAGAACATAGCGTTGCCTTGGTAGGTCCAGCGGCGGAGGAACTCTTTGATCCGGTTCCTGAA
CAGGATCTATTTGAGGCGCTAAATGAAACCTTAACGCTATGGAACTCGCCGCCCGACTGGGCTGGCGATG
AGCGAAATGTAGTGCTTACGTTGTCCCGCATTTGGTACAGCGCAGTAACCGGCAAAATCGCGCCGAAGGA
TGTCGCTGCCGACTGGGCAATGGAGCGCCTGCCGGCCCAGTATCAGCCCGTCATACTTGAAGCTAGACAG
GCTTATCTTGGACAAGAAGAAGATCGCTTGGCCTCGCGCGCAGATCAGTTGGAAGAATTTGTCCATTACG
TAAAAGGCGAGATCACCAAGGTAGTCGGCAAATAACTGTCAGACCAAGTTTACTCATATATACTTTAGAT
TGATTTAAAACTTCATTTTTAATTTAAAAGGATCTAGGTGAAGATCCTTTTTGATAATCTCATGACCAAA
ATCCCTTAACGTGAGTTTTCGTTCCACTGAGCGTCAGACCCCGTAGAAAAGATCAAAGGATCTTCTTGAG
ATCCTTTTTTTCTGCGCGTAATCTGCTGCTTGCAAACAAAAAAACCACCGCTACCAGCGGTGGTTTGTTT
GCCGGATCAAGAGCTACCAACTCTTTTTCCGAAGGTAACTGGCTTCAGCAGAGCGCAGATACCAAATACT
GTCCTTCTAGTGTAGCCGTAGTTAGGCCACCACTTCAAGAACTCTGTAGCACCGCCTACATACCTCGCTC
TGCTAATCCTGTTACCAGTGGCTGCTGCCAGTGGCGATAAGTCGTGTCTTACCGGGTTGGACTCAAGACG
ATAGTTACCGGATAAGGCGCAGCGGTCGGGCTGAACGGGGGGTTCGTGCACACAGCCCAGCTTGGAGCGA
ACGACCTACACCGAACTGAGATACCTACAGCGTGAGCTATGAGAAAGCGCCACGCTTCCCGAAGGGAGAA
AGGCGGACAGGTATCCGGTAAGCGGCAGGGTCGGAACAGGAGAGCGCACGAGGGAGCTTCCAGGGGGAAA
CGCCTGGTATCTTTATAGTCCTGTCGGGTTTCGCCACCTCTGACTTGAGCGTCGATTTTTGTGATGCTCG
TCAGGGGGGCGGAGCCTATGGAAAAACGCCAGCAACGCGGCCTTTTTACGGTTCCTGGCCTTTTGCTGGC
CTTTTGCTCACATGTTCTTTCCTGCGTTATCCCCTGATTCTGTGGATAACCGTATTACCGCCTTTGAGTG
AGCTGATACCGCTCGCCGCAGCCGAACGACCGAGCGCAGCGAGTCAGTGAGCGAGGAAGCGGAAGAGCGC
CCAATACGCAAACCGCCTCTCCCCGCGCGTTGGCCGATTCATTAATCACTCTGTGGTCTCAAATGGATAA
GAAGTACTCTATCGGACTCGCTATCGGAACTAACTCTGTGGGATGGGCTGTGATCACCGATGAGTACAAG
GTGCCATCTAAGAAGTTCAAGGTTCTCGGAAACACCGATAGGCACTCTATCAAGAAAAACCTTATCGGTG
CTCTCCTCTTCGATTCTGGTGAAACTGCTGAGGCTACCAGACTCAAGAGAACCGCTAGAAGAAGGTACAC
CAGAAGAAAGAACAGGATCTGCTACCTCCAAGAGATCTTCTCTAACGAGATGGCTAAAGTGGATGATTCA
TTCTTCCACAGGCTCGAAGAGTCATTCCTCGTGGAAGAAGATAAGAAGCACGAGAGGCACCCTATCTTCG
GAAACATCGTTGATGAGGTGGCATACCACGAGAAGTACCCTACTATCTACCACCTCAGAAAGAAGCTCGT
TGATTCTACTGATAAGGCTGATCTCAGGCTCATCTACCTCGCTCTCGCTCACATGATCAAGTTCAGAGGA
CACTTCCTCATCGAGGGTGATCTCAACCCTGATAACTCTGATGTGGATAAGTTGTTCATCCAGCTCGTGC
AGACCTACAACCAGCTTTTCGAAGAGAACCCTATCAACGCTTCAGGTGTGGATGCTAAGGCTATCCTCTC
TGCTAGGCTCTCTAAGTCAAGAAGGCTTGAGAACCTCATTGCTCAGCTCCCTGGTGAGAAGAAGAACGGA
CTTTTCGGAAACTTGATCGCTCTCTCTCTCGGACTCACCCCTAACTTCAAGTCTAACTTCGATCTCGCTG
AGGATGCAAAGCTCCAGCTCTCAAAGGATACCTACGATGATGATCTCGATAACCTCCTCGCTCAGATCGG
AGATCAGTACGCTGATTTGTTCCTCGCTGCTAAGAACCTCTCTGATGCTATCCTCCTCAGTGATATCCTC
AGAGTGAACACCGAGATCACCAAGGCTCCACTCTCAGCTTCTATGATCAAGAGATACGATGAGCACCACC
AGGATCTCACACTTCTCAAGGCTCTTGTTAGACAGCAGCTCCCAGAGAAGTACAAAGAGATTTTCTTCGA
TCAGTCTAAGAACGGATACGCTGGTTACATCGATGGTGGTGCATCTCAAGAAGAGTTCTACAAGTTCATC
AAGCCTATCCTCGAGAAGATGGATGGAACCGAGGAACTCCTCGTGAAGCTCAATAGAGAGGATCTTCTCA
GAAAGCAGAGGACCTTCGATAACGGATCTATCCCTCATCAGATCCACCTCGGAGAGTTGCACGCTATCCT
TAGAAGGCAAGAGGATTTCTACCCATTCCTCAAGGATAACAGGGAAAAGATTGAGAAGATTCTCACCTTC
AGAATCCCTTACTACGTGGGACCTCTCGCTAGAGGAAACTCAAGATTCGCTTGGATGACCAGAAAGTCTG
AGGAAACCATCACCCCTTGGAACTTCGAAGAGGTGGTGGATAAGGGTGCTAGTGCTCAGTCTTTCATCGA
GAGGATGACCAACTTCGATAAGAACCTTCCAAACGAGAAGGTGCTCCCTAAGCACTCTTTGCTCTACGAG
TACTTCACCGTGTACAACGAGTTGACCAAGGTTAAGTACGTGACCGAGGGAATGAGGAAGCCTGCTTTTT
TGTCAGGTGAGCAAAAGAAGGCTATCGTTGATCTCTTGTTCAAGACCAACAGAAAGGTGACCGTGAAGCA
GCTCAAAGAGGATTACTTCAAGAAAATCGAGTGCTTCGATTCAGTTGAGATTTCTGGTGTTGAGGATAGG
TTCAACGCATCTCTCGGAACCTACCACGATCTCCTCAAGATCATTAAGGATAAGGATTTCTTGGATAACG
AGGAAAACGAGGATATCTTGGAGGATATCGTTCTTACCCTCACCCTCTTTGAAGATAGAGAGATGATTGA
AGAAAGGCTCAAGACCTACGCTCATCTCTTCGATGATAAGGTGATGAAGCAGTTGAAGAGAAGAAGATAC
ACTGGTTGGGGAAGGCTCTCAAGAAAGCTCATTAACGGAATCAGGGATAAGCAGTCTGGAAAGACAATCC
TTGATTTCCTCAAGTCTGATGGATTCGCTAACAGAAACTTCATGCAGCTCATCCACGATGATTCTCTCAC
CTTTAAAGAGGATATCCAGAAGGCTCAGGTTTCAGGACAGGGTGATAGTCTCCATGAGCATATCGCTAAC
CTCGCTGGATCTCCTGCAATCAAGAAGGGAATCCTCCAGACTGTGAAGGTTGTGGATGAGTTGGTGAAGG
TGATGGGAAGGCATAAGCCTGAGAACATCGTGATCGAAATGGCTAGAGAGAACCAGACCACTCAGAAGGG
ACAGAAGAACTCTAGGGAAAGGATGAAGAGGATCGAGGAAGGTATCAAAGAGCTTGGATCTCAGATCCTC
AAAGAGCACCCTGTTGAGAACACTCAGCTCCAGAATGAGAAGCTCTACCTCTACTACCTCCAGAACGGAA
GGGATATGTATGTGGATCAAGAGTTGGATATCAACAGGCTCTCTGATTACGATGTTGATGCTATCGTGCC
ACAGTCATTCTTGAAGGATGATTCTATCGATAACAAGGTGCTCACCAGGTCTGATAAGAACAGGGGTAAG
AGTGATAACGTGCCAAGTGAAGAGGTTGTGAAGAAAATGAAGAACTATTGGAGGCAGCTCCTCAACGCTA
AGCTCATCACTCAGAGAAAGTTCGATAACTTGACTAAGGCTGAGAGGGGAGGACTCTCTGAATTGGATAA
GGCAGGATTCATCAAGAGGCAGCTTGTGGAAACCAGGCAGATCACTAAGCACGTTGCACAGATCCTCGAT
TCTAGGATGAACACCAAGTACGATGAGAACGATAAGTTGATCAGGGAAGTGAAGGTTATCACCCTCAAGT
CAAAGCTCGTGTCTGATTTCAGAAAGGATTTCCAATTCTACAAGGTGAGGGAAATCAACAACTACCACCA
CGCTCACGATGCTTACCTTAACGCTGTTGTTGGAACCGCTCTCATCAAGAAGTATCCTAAGCTCGAGTCA
GAGTTCGTGTACGGTGATTACAAGGTGTACGATGTGAGGAAGATGATCGCTAAGTCTGAGCAAGAGATCG
GAAAGGCTACCGCTAAGTATTTCTTCTACTCTAACATCATGAATTTCTTCAAGACCGAGATTACCCTCGC
TAACGGTGAGATCAGAAAGAGGCCACTCATCGAGACAAACGGTGAAACAGGTGAGATCGTGTGGGATAAG
GGAAGGGATTTCGCTACCGTTAGAAAGGTGCTCTCTATGCCACAGGTGAACATCGTTAAGAAAACCGAGG
TGCAGACCGGTGGATTCTCTAAAGAGTCTATCCTCCCTAAGAGGAACTCTGATAAGCTCATTGCTAGGAA
GAAGGATTGGGACCCTAAGAAATACGGTGGTTTCGATTCTCCTACCGTGGCTTACTCTGTTCTCGTTGTG
GCTAAGGTTGAGAAGGGAAAGAGTAAGAAGCTCAAGTCTGTTAAGGAACTTCTCGGAATCACTATCATGG
AAAGGTCATCTTTCGAGAAGAACCCAATCGATTTCCTCGAGGCTAAGGGATACAAAGAGGTTAAGAAGGA
TCTCATCATCAAGCTCCCAAAGTACTCACTCTTCGAACTCGAGAACGGTAGAAAGAGGATGCTCGCTTCT
GCTGGTGAGCTTCAAAAGGGAAACGAGCTTGCTCTCCCATCTAAGTACGTTAACTTTCTTTACCTCGCTT
CTCACTACGAGAAGTTGAAGGGATCTCCAGAAGATAACGAGCAGAAGCAACTTTTCGTTGAGCAGCACAA
GCACTACTTGGATGAGATCATCGAGCAGATCTCTGAGTTCTCTAAAAGGGTGATCCTCGCTGATGCAAAC
CTCGATAAGGTGTTGTCTGCTTACAACAAGCACAGAGATAAGCCTATCAGGGAACAGGCAGAGAACATCA
TCCATCTCTTCACCCTTACCAACCTCGGTGCTCCTGCTGCTTTCAAGTACTTCGATACAACCATCGATAG
GAAGAGATACACCTCTACCAAAGAAGTGCTCGATGCTACCCTCATCCATCAGTCTATCACTGGACTCTAC
GAGACTAGGATCGATCTCTCACAGCTCGGTGGTGATTCAAGGGCTGATCCTAAGAAGAAGAGGAAGGTTG
GTTCGTGAGACCACGAA
Features (pLannotate 1.2.2; 7 found; start..end, strand, type, name):
    110..214     +  promoter       AmpR promoter: bla
    205..285     -  CDS            int (fragment): INT2_ECOLX - Protein inferred from homology: Swiss-Prot protein existence level 3. Putative integrase believed to be involved in the insertion of antibiotic resistance genes into plasmids and transposons. From Escherichia coli.
    371..427     +  CDS            GmR (fragment): gentamycin acetyltransferase; aacC1; confers resistance to gentamycin
    434..1222    +  CDS            aadA: S3AD_ECOLX - Experimental evidence at protein level: Swiss-Prot protein existence level 1. Mediates bacterial resistance to the antibiotics streptomycin and spectinomycin. From Escherichia coli.
   1396..1984    +  rep_origin     ori: high-copy-number ColE1/pMB1/pBR322/pUC origin of replication
   2167..2216    +  CDS            lacI (fragment): lac repressor; lacI; The lac repressor binds to the lac operator to inhibit transcription in E. coli. This inhibition can be relieved by adding lactose or isopropyl-β-D-thiogalactopyranoside (IPTG).
   2233..6336    +  CDS            cas9: CAS9_STRP1 - Also known as csn1 From Streptococcus pyogenes serotype M1.
