>Addgene plasmid #112073 | pORFE0005 | addgene full sequence | sequence record 217642 | Addgene NGS Result
ATGGATAAGAAGTACTCTATCGGACTCGCTATCGGAACTAACTCTGTGGGATGGGCTGTGATCACCGATG
AGTACAAGGTGCCATCTAAGAAGTTCAAGGTTCTCGGAAACACCGATAGGCACTCTATCAAGAAAAACCT
TATCGGTGCTCTCCTCTTCGATTCTGGTGAAACTGCTGAGGCTACCAGACTCAAGAGAACCGCTAGAAGA
AGGTACACCAGAAGAAAGAACAGGATCTGCTACCTCCAAGAGATCTTCTCTAACGAGATGGCTAAAGTGG
ATGATTCATTCTTCCACAGGCTCGAAGAGTCATTCCTCGTGGAAGAAGATAAGAAGCACGAGAGGCACCC
TATCTTCGGAAACATCGTTGATGAGGTGGCATACCACGAGAAGTACCCTACTATCTACCACCTCAGAAAG
AAGCTCGTTGATTCTACTGATAAGGCTGATCTCAGGCTCATCTACCTCGCTCTCGCTCACATGATCAAGT
TCAGAGGACACTTCCTCATCGAGGGTGATCTCAACCCTGATAACTCTGATGTGGATAAGTTGTTCATCCA
GCTCGTGCAGACCTACAACCAGCTTTTCGAAGAGAACCCTATCAACGCTTCAGGTGTGGATGCTAAGGCT
ATCCTCTCTGCTAGGCTCTCTAAGTCAAGAAGGCTTGAGAACCTCATTGCTCAGCTCCCTGGTGAGAAGA
AGAACGGACTTTTCGGAAACTTGATCGCTCTCTCTCTCGGACTCACCCCTAACTTCAAGTCTAACTTCGA
TCTCGCTGAGGATGCAAAGCTCCAGCTCTCAAAGGATACCTACGATGATGATCTCGATAACCTCCTCGCT
CAGATCGGAGATCAGTACGCTGATTTGTTCCTCGCTGCTAAGAACCTCTCTGATGCTATCCTCCTCAGTG
ATATCCTCAGAGTGAACACCGAGATCACCAAGGCTCCACTCTCAGCTTCTATGATCAAGAGATACGATGA
GCACCACCAGGATCTCACACTTCTCAAGGCTCTTGTTAGACAGCAGCTCCCAGAGAAGTACAAAGAGATT
TTCTTCGATCAGTCTAAGAACGGATACGCTGGTTACATCGATGGTGGTGCATCTCAAGAAGAGTTCTACA
AGTTCATCAAGCCTATCCTCGAGAAGATGGATGGAACCGAGGAACTCCTCGTGAAGCTCAATAGAGAGGA
TCTTCTCAGAAAGCAGAGGACCTTCGATAACGGATCTATCCCTCATCAGATCCACCTCGGAGAGTTGCAC
GCTATCCTTAGAAGGCAAGAGGATTTCTACCCATTCCTCAAGGATAACAGGGAAAAGATTGAGAAGATTC
TCACCTTCAGAATCCCTTACTACGTGGGACCTCTCGCTAGAGGAAACTCAAGATTCGCTTGGATGACCAG
AAAGTCTGAGGAAACCATCACCCCTTGGAACTTCGAAGAGGTGGTGGATAAGGGTGCTAGTGCTCAGTCT
TTCATCGAGAGGATGACCAACTTCGATAAGAACCTTCCAAACGAGAAGGTGCTCCCTAAGCACTCTTTGC
TCTACGAGTACTTCACCGTGTACAACGAGTTGACCAAGGTTAAGTACGTGACCGAGGGAATGAGGAAGCC
TGCTTTTTTGTCAGGTGAGCAAAAGAAGGCTATCGTTGATCTCTTGTTCAAGACCAACAGAAAGGTGACC
GTGAAGCAGCTCAAAGAGGATTACTTCAAGAAAATCGAGTGCTTCGATTCAGTTGAGATTTCTGGTGTTG
AGGATAGGTTCAACGCATCTCTCGGAACCTACCACGATCTCCTCAAGATCATTAAGGATAAGGATTTCTT
GGATAACGAGGAAAACGAGGATATCTTGGAGGATATCGTTCTTACCCTCACCCTCTTTGAAGATAGAGAG
ATGATTGAAGAAAGGCTCAAGACCTACGCTCATCTCTTCGATGATAAGGTGATGAAGCAGTTGAAGAGAA
GAAGATACACTGGTTGGGGAAGGCTCTCAAGAAAGCTCATTAACGGAATCAGGGATAAGCAGTCTGGAAA
GACAATCCTTGATTTCCTCAAGTCTGATGGATTCGCTAACAGAAACTTCATGCAGCTCATCCACGATGAT
TCTCTCACCTTTAAAGAGGATATCCAGAAGGCTCAGGTTTCAGGACAGGGTGATAGTCTCCATGAGCATA
TCGCTAACCTCGCTGGATCTCCTGCAATCAAGAAGGGAATCCTCCAGACTGTGAAGGTTGTGGATGAGTT
GGTGAAGGTGATGGGAAGGCATAAGCCTGAGAACATCGTGATCGAAATGGCTAGAGAGAACCAGACCACT
CAGAAGGGACAGAAGAACTCTAGGGAAAGGATGAAGAGGATCGAGGAAGGTATCAAAGAGCTTGGATCTC
AGATCCTCAAAGAGCACCCTGTTGAGAACACTCAGCTCCAGAATGAGAAGCTCTACCTCTACTACCTCCA
GAACGGAAGGGATATGTATGTGGATCAAGAGTTGGATATCAACAGGCTCTCTGATTACGATGTTGATGCT
ATCGTGCCACAGTCATTCTTGAAGGATGATTCTATCGATAACAAGGTGCTCACCAGGTCTGATAAGAACA
GGGGTAAGAGTGATAACGTGCCAAGTGAAGAGGTTGTGAAGAAAATGAAGAACTATTGGAGGCAGCTCCT
CAACGCTAAGCTCATCACTCAGAGAAAGTTCGATAACTTGACTAAGGCTGAGAGGGGAGGACTCTCTGAA
TTGGATAAGGCAGGATTCATCAAGAGGCAGCTTGTGGAAACCAGGCAGATCACTAAGCACGTTGCACAGA
TCCTCGATTCTAGGATGAACACCAAGTACGATGAGAACGATAAGTTGATCAGGGAAGTGAAGGTTATCAC
CCTCAAGTCAAAGCTCGTGTCTGATTTCAGAAAGGATTTCCAATTCTACAAGGTGAGGGAAATCAACAAC
TACCACCACGCTCACGATGCTTACCTTAACGCTGTTGTTGGAACCGCTCTCATCAAGAAGTATCCTAAGC
TCGAGTCAGAGTTCGTGTACGGTGATTACAAGGTGTACGATGTGAGGAAGATGATCGCTAAGTCTGAGCA
AGAGATCGGAAAGGCTACCGCTAAGTATTTCTTCTACTCTAACATCATGAATTTCTTCAAGACCGAGATT
ACCCTCGCTAACGGTGAGATCAGAAAGAGGCCACTCATCGAGACAAACGGTGAAACAGGTGAGATCGTGT
GGGATAAGGGAAGGGATTTCGCTACCGTTAGAAAGGTGCTCTCTATGCCACAGGTGAACATCGTTAAGAA
AACCGAGGTGCAGACCGGTGGATTCTCTAAAGAGTCTATCCTCCCTAAGAGGAACTCTGATAAGCTCATT
GCTAGGAAGAAGGATTGGGACCCTAAGAAATACGGTGGTTTCGATTCTCCTACCGTGGCTTACTCTGTTC
TCGTTGTGGCTAAGGTTGAGAAGGGAAAGAGTAAGAAGCTCAAGTCTGTTAAGGAACTTCTCGGAATCAC
TATCATGGAAAGGTCATCTTTCGAGAAGAACCCAATCGATTTCCTCGAGGCTAAGGGATACAAAGAGGTT
AAGAAGGATCTCATCATCAAGCTCCCAAAGTACTCACTCTTCGAACTCGAGAACGGTAGAAAGAGGATGC
TCGCTTCTGCTGGTGAGCTTCAAAAGGGAAACGAGCTTGCTCTCCCATCTAAGTACGTTAACTTTCTTTA
CCTCGCTTCTCACTACGAGAAGTTGAAGGGATCTCCAGAAGATAACGAGCAGAAGCAACTTTTCGTTGAG
CAGCACAAGCACTACTTGGATGAGATCATCGAGCAGATCTCTGAGTTCTCTAAAAGGGTGATCCTCGCTG
ATGCAAACCTCGATAAGGTGTTGTCTGCTTACAACAAGCACAGAGATAAGCCTATCAGGGAACAGGCAGA
GAACATCATCCATCTCTTCACCCTTACCAACCTCGGTGCTCCTGCTGCTTTCAAGTACTTCGATACAACC
ATCGATAGGAAGAGATACACCTCTACCAAAGAAGTGCTCGATGCTACCCTCATCCATCAGTCTATCACTG
GACTCTACGAGACTAGGATCGATCTCTCACAGCTCGGTGGTGATTCAAGGGCTGATCCTAAGAAGAAGAG
GAAGGTTGGTTCGTGAGACCACGAAGTGGCTCTTCAGTGGACGAAAGGGCCTCGTGATACGCCTATTTTT
ATAGGTTAATGTCATGATAATAATGGTTTCTTAGACGTCAGGTGGCACTTTTCGGGGAAATGTGCGCGGA
ACCCCTATTTGTTTATTTTTCTAAATACATTCAAATATGTATCCGCTCATGAGACAATAACCCTGATAAA
TGCTTCAATAATATTGAAAAAGGAAGAGTATGCGCTCACGCAACTGGTCCAGAACCTTGACCGAACGCAG
CGGTGGTAACGGCGCAGTGGCGGTTTTCATGGCTTGTTATGACTGTTTTTTTTTGGGGTACAGTCTATGC
CTCGGGCATCCAAGCAGCAAGCGCGTTACGCCGTGGGTCGATGTTTGATGTTATGGAGCAGCAACGATGT
TACGCAGCAGGGCAGTCGCCCTAAAACAAAGTTAAACATCATGAGGGAAGCGGTGATCGCCGAAGTATCG
ACTCAACTATCAGAGGTAGTTGGCGTCATCGAGCGCCATCTCGAACCGACGTTGCTGGCCGTACATTTGT
ACGGCTCCGCAGTGGATGGCGGCCTGAAGCCACACAGCGATATTGATTTGCTGGTTACGGTGACCGTAAG
GCTTGATGAAACAACGCGGCGAGCTTTGATCAACGACCTTTTGGAAACTTCGGCTTCCCCTGGAGAGAGC
GAGATTCTCCGCGCTGTAGAAGTCACCATTGTTGTGCACGACGACATCATTCCGTGGCGTTATCCAGCTA
AGCGCGAACTGCAATTTGGAGAATGGCAGCGCAATGACATTCTTGCAGGTATCTTCGAGCCAGCCACGAT
CGACATTGATCTGGCTATCTTGCTGACAAAAGCAAGAGAACATAGCGTTGCCTTGGTAGGTCCAGCGGCG
GAGGAACTCTTTGATCCGGTTCCTGAACAGGATCTATTTGAGGCGCTAAATGAAACCTTAACGCTATGGA
ACTCGCCGCCCGACTGGGCTGGCGATGAGCGAAATGTAGTGCTTACGTTGTCCCGCATTTGGTACAGCGC
AGTAACCGGCAAAATCGCGCCGAAGGATGTCGCTGCCGACTGGGCAATGGAGCGCCTGCCGGCCCAGTAT
CAGCCCGTCATACTTGAAGCTAGACAGGCTTATCTTGGACAAGAAGAAGATCGCTTGGCCTCGCGCGCAG
ATCAGTTGGAAGAATTTGTCCATTACGTAAAAGGCGAGATCACCAAGGTAGTCGGCAAATAACTGTCAGA
CCAAGTTTACTCATATATACTTTAGATTGATTTAAAACTTCATTTTTAATTTAAAAGGATCTAGGTGAAG
ATCCTTTTTGATAATCTCATGACCAAAATCCCTTAACGTGAGTTTTCGTTCCACTGAGCGTCAGACCCCG
TAGAAAAGATCAAAGGATCTTCTTGAGATCCTTTTTTTCTGCGCGTAATCTGCTGCTTGCAAACAAAAAA
ACCACCGCTACCAGCGGTGGTTTGTTTGCCGGATCAAGAGCTACCAACTCTTTTTCCGAAGGTAACTGGC
TTCAGCAGAGCGCAGATACCAAATACTGTTCTTCTAGTGTAGCCGTAGTTAGGCCACCACTTCAAGAACT
CTGTAGCACCGCCTACATACCTCGCTCTGCTAATCCTGTTACCAGTGGCTGCTGCCAGTGGCGATAAGTC
GTGTCTTACCGGGTTGGACTCAAGACGATAGTTACCGGATAAGGCGCAGCGGTCGGGCTGAACGGGGGGT
TCGTGCACACAGCCCAGCTTGGAGCGAACGACCTACACCGAACTGAGATACCTACAGCGTGAGCTATGAG
AAAGCGCCACGCTTCCCGAAGGGAGAAAGGCGGACAGGTATCCGGTAAGCGGCAGGGTCGGAACAGGAGA
GCGCACGAGGGAGCTTCCAGGGGGAAACGCCTGGTATCTTTATAGTCCTGTCGGGTTTCGCCACCTCTGA
CTTGAGCGTCGATTTTTGTGATGCTCGTCAGGGGGGCGGAGCCTATGGAAAAACGCCAGCAACGCGGCCT
TTTTACGGTTCCTGGCCTTTTGCTGGCCTTTTGCTCACATGTTCTTTCCTGCGTTATCCCCTGATTCTGT
GGATAACCGTATTACCGCCTTTGAGTGAGCTGATACCGCTCGCCGCAGCCGAACGACCGAGCGCAGCGAG
TCAGTGAGCGAGGAAGCGGAAGAGCGCCCAATACGCAAACCGCCTCTCCCCGCGCGTTGGCCGATTCATT
AATCACTCTGTGGTCTCAA
Features (pLannotate 1.2.2; 7 found; start..end, strand, type, name):
      1..4104    +  CDS            cas9: CAS9_STRP1 - Also known as csn1 From Streptococcus pyogenes serotype M1.
   4265..4369    +  promoter       AmpR promoter: bla
   4360..4440    -  CDS            int (fragment): INT2_ECOLX - Protein inferred from homology: Swiss-Prot protein existence level 3. Putative integrase believed to be involved in the insertion of antibiotic resistance genes into plasmids and transposons. From Escherichia coli.
   4528..4584    +  CDS            GmR (fragment): gentamycin acetyltransferase; aacC1; confers resistance to gentamycin
   4591..5379    +  CDS            aadA: S3AD_ECOLX - Experimental evidence at protein level: Swiss-Prot protein existence level 1. Mediates bacterial resistance to the antibiotics streptomycin and spectinomycin. From Escherichia coli.
   5553..6141    +  rep_origin     ori: high-copy-number ColE1/pMB1/pBR322/pUC origin of replication
   6324..6373    +  CDS            lacI (fragment): lac repressor; lacI; The lac repressor binds to the lac operator to inhibit transcription in E. coli. This inhibition can be relieved by adding lactose or isopropyl-β-D-thiogalactopyranoside (IPTG).
