[The description below was written by a language model from this plasmid's Addgene catalogue record and pLannotate feature annotations shown in this document.]
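Description:
pORFE0005 is a Golden Gate/MoClo-style level 0 part plasmid built on the pAGM1287 backbone. It carries a plant codon-optimized, catalytically dead Streptococcus pyogenes Cas9 (AtDeadCAS9) as a coding-sequence module without a stop codon (the "CDS1ns" position). The roughly 4.1 kb insert bears the D10A and H840A substitutions, which inactivate the RuvC and HNH nuclease domains. The resulting protein can still be guided to DNA by an sgRNA but does not cut it. The insert was cloned through BpiI sites that were destroyed in the process, and the depositor notes that internal BsaI and BbsI sites were removed by site-directed mutagenesis. This domestication keeps the part compatible with later Type IIS assembly steps. Because the stop codon is omitted, the open reading frame can be fused in frame to a downstream C-terminal module, such as an effector domain or tag, during assembly.

The plasmid itself contains no plant promoter or terminator. The annotated features show only the cas9 coding sequence plus bacterial maintenance elements, so expression in plants depends on combining this module with regulatory parts in a higher-level vector. It is propagated in E. coli from a high-copy ColE1/pUC-type origin and selected through aadA, which confers spectinomycin (and streptomycin) resistance and lies downstream of a bla-type promoter. The short integrase, gentamicin-resistance and lacI fragments appear to be non-functional backbone remnants. The depositor and sequencing-derived records carry the same feature set and differ by only two nucleotides in length and in their start coordinate. The module is suited to building dCas9-based plant tools, although the record does not name a specific application.
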