Addgene plasmid #112073: pORFE0005
Purpose: AtDeadCAS9 D10A H840A without stop codon module CDS1ns
Depositing lab: Christian Chevalier. Depositing organization: INRAE Centre de Recherche de Bordeaux.
Backbone
  Vector backbone: pAGM1287
  Vector type: Plant Expression, CRISPR
Growth in bacteria
  Bacterial resistance: Spectinomycin, 50 μg/mL
  Growth temperature: 37°C
  Growth strain: DH5alpha
  Copy number: High Copy
Gene/Insert
  Gene/Insert name: AtDeadCAS9 D10A H840A without stop codon
  Insert size (bp): 4137
  Mutation: Plant codon optimized dCas9 D10A S. pyogenes
  Cloning method: Restriction Enzyme; 5′ cloning site BpiI (destroyed during cloning); 3′ cloning site BpiI (destroyed during cloning)
  Sequencing primers: 5′ CGTTATCCCCTGATTCTGTGGATAAC; 3′ GTCTCATGAGCGGATACATATTTGAATG
Terms and licenses: Academic/Nonprofit Terms; Industry Terms: Not Available to Industry
Depositor comments: BsaI and BbsI sites have been removed from the sequence by site-directed mutagenesis.
How to cite: pORFE0005 was a gift from Christian Chevalier (Addgene plasmid # 112073 ; http://n2t.net/addgene:112073 ; RRID:Addgene_112073)
